>Addgene plasmid #235087 | BFP-GFP-bidirectional MS2 splicing reporter FRG1-intron | addgene full sequence | sequence record 472021 | Addgene NGS Result
GTTTCTTAGACGTCAGGTGGCACTTTTCGGGGAAATGTGCGCGGAACCCCTATTTGTTTATTTTTCTAAA
TACATTCAAATATGTATCCGCTCATGAGACAATAACCCTGATAAATGCTTCAATAATATTGAAAAAGGAA
GAGTATGAGTATTCAACATTTCCGTGTCGCCCTTATTCCCTTTTTTGCGGCATTTTGCCTTCCTGTTTTT
GCTCACCCAGAAACGCTGGTGAAAGTAAAAGATGCTGAAGATCAGTTGGGTGCACGAGTGGGTTACATCG
AACTGGATCTCAACAGCGGTAAGATCCTTGAGAGTTTTCGCCCCGAAGAACGTTTTCCAATGATGAGCAC
TTTTAAAGTTCTGCTATGTGGCGCGGTATTATCCCGTATTGACGCCGGGCAAGAGCAACTCGGTCGCCGC
ATACACTATTCTCAGAATGACTTGGTTGAGTACTCACCAGTCACAGAAAAGCATCTTACGGATGGCATGA
CAGTAAGAGAATTATGCAGTGCTGCCATAACCATGAGTGATAACACTGCGGCCAACTTACTTCTGACAAC
GATCGGAGGACCGAAGGAGCTAACCGCTTTTTTGCACAACATGGGGGATCATGTAACTCGCCTTGATCGT
TGGGAACCGGAGCTGAATGAAGCCATACCAAACGACGAGCGTGACACCACGATGCCTGTAGCAATGGCAA
CAACGTTGCGCAAACTATTAACTGGCGAACTACTTACTCTAGCTTCCCGGCAACAATTAATAGACTGGAT
GGAGGCGGATAAAGTTGCAGGACCACTTCTGCGCTCGGCCCTTCCGGCTGGCTGGTTTATTGCTGATAAA
TCTGGAGCCGGTGAGCGTGGGTCTCGCGGTATCATTGCAGCACTGGGGCCAGATGGTAAGCCCTCCCGTA
TCGTAGTTATCTACACGACGGGGAGTCAGGCAACTATGGATGAACGAAATAGACAGATCGCTGAGATAGG
TGCCTCACTGATTAAGCATTGGTAACTGTCAGACCAAGTTTACTCATATATACTTTAGATTGATTTAAAA
CTTCATTTTTAATTTAAAAGGATCTAGGTGAAGATCCTTTTTGATAATCTCATGACCAAAATCCCTTAAC
GTGAGTTTTCGTTCCACTGAGCGTCAGACCCCGTAGAAAAGATCAAAGGATCTTCTTGAGATCCTTTTTT
TCTGCGCGTAATCTGCTGCTTGCAAACAAAAAAACCACCGCTACCAGCGGTGGTTTGTTTGCCGGATCAA
GAGCTACCAACTCTTTTTCCGAAGGTAACTGGCTTCAGCAGAGCGCAGATACCAAATACTGTTCTTCTAG
TGTAGCCGTAGTTAGGCCACCACTTCAAGAACTCTGTAGCACCGCCTACATACCTCGCTCTGCTAATCCT
GTTACCAGTGGCTGCTGCCAGTGGCGATAAGTCGTGTCTTACCGGGTTGGACTCAAGACGATAGTTACCG
GATAAGGCGCAGCGGTCGGGCTGAACGGGGGGTTCGTGCACACAGCCCAGCTTGGAGCGAACGACCTACA
CCGAACTGAGATACCTACAGCGTGAGCTATGAGAAAGCGCCACGCTTCCCGAAGGGAGAAAGGCGGACAG
GTATCCGGTAAGCGGCAGGGTCGGAACAGGAGAGCGCACGAGGGAGCTTCCAGGGGGAAACGCCTGGTAT
CTTTATAGTCCTGTCGGGTTTCGCCACCTCTGACTTGAGCGTCGATTTTTGTGATGCTCGTCAGGGGGGC
GGAGCCTATGGAAAAACGCCAGCAACGCGGCCTTTTTACGGTTCCTGGCCTTTTGCTGGCCTTTTGCTCA
CATGTCCTGCAGGCAGCTGCGCGCTCGCTCGCTCACTGAGGCCGCCCGGGCGTCGGGCGACCTTTGGTCG
CCCGGCCTCAGTGAGCGAGCGAGCGCGCAGAGAGGGAGTGGCCAACTCCATCACTAGGGGTTCCTGCGGC
CGCACGCGTTAATACGACTCACTATAGGGCTGAAACAAAAGAAGCTGTTCCAATCCACGAACCCGAACCT
GAATCACTTTCTTTGAATTTTTTGCGACTGGTGTTCAAGCTGAACGACATTTCCGCCTTGTACCTTATTC
TGGGTTGTTTCACAAGTGGGGTTATTACACCATGTGATATGCCAACGTCAATTCTTGCTGTGTACCTGCA
TGGTAATGTGATGGTGGTAACCGTATTCATTGGATTTATGTGTATTTGCCAGTGATGGCAAATTGCCAAG
GCTGCTACGGACGATGTGGAAGATGGCCCAAGAGCATCTGGAGAGACAAGCCTAGCTATTAAGCTTGTGC
CCCAGTTTGCTAGGGAGGTCGCAGTATCTGGCCACTGCCACCTCGTGCTGCTCGACGTAGGTTTCGTTGT
TGGCCTCCTTGATTCTTTCCAGTCTGTAGTCCACATAGTAGACGCCAGGCATCTTGAGGTTCTTAGCGGG
TTTCTTGGATCTATATGTGGTCTTGGCGTTTGCGATCAGATGGCTCCCGCCCACGAGCTTCAGGGCCATG
TCGTTTCTGCCTTCCAGGCCGCCGTCAGCGGGGTACAGCGTTTCGGTGAAGGCCTCCCAGCCGAGTGTTT
TCTTCTGCATCACAGGGCCGTTGGATGTGAAGTTCACCCCTCTGATCTTGACGTTGTAGATGAGGCAGCC
GTCCTGGAGGCTGGTGTCCTGGGTAGCGGTCAGCACGCCCCCGTCCTCGTATGTGGTGACTCTCTCCCAT
GTGAAGCCCTCAGGGAAGGACTGCTTGAAGAAGTCGGGGATGCCCTGGGTGTGGTTGATGAAGGTCTTGC
TGCCGTAGAGGAAGCTAGTAGCCAGGATGTCGAAGGCGAAGGGGAGAGGGCCGCCCTCGACCACCTTGAT
TCTCATGGTCTGGGTGCCCTCGTAGGGCTTGCCTTCGCCCTCGGATGTGCACTTGAAGTGATGGTTGTCC
ACGGTGCCCTCCATGTACAGCTTCATGTGCATGTTCTCCTTAATCAGCTCTTCGCCCTTAGACACGGATC
CCATGGTGGCGAAGCGTCGACTCACGACACCTGTGTTCTGGCGGCAAACCCGTTGCGAAAAAGAACGTTC
ACGGCGACTACTGCACTTATATACGGTTCTCCCCCACCCTCGGGAAAAAGGCGGAGCCAGTACACGACAT
CACTTTCCCAGTTTACCCCGCGCCACCTTCTCTAGGCACCGGTTCAATTGCCGACCCCTCCCCCCAACTT
CTCGGGGACTGTGGGCGATGTGCGCTCTGCCCACTGACGGGCACCGGAGCCCTATGACTTGCATAGCTGC
GTATGGCGTTACATAACTTACGGTAAATGGCCCGCCTGGCTGACCGCCCAACGACCCCCGCCCATTGACG
TCAATAATGACGTATGTTCCCATAGTAACGCCAATAGGGACTTTCCATTGACGTCAATGGGTGGAGTATT
TACGGTAAACTGCCCACTTGGCAGTACATCAAGTGTATCATATGCCAAGTACGCCCCCTATTGACGTCAA
TGACGGTAAATGGCCCGCCTGGCATTATGCCCAGTACATGACCTTATGGGACTTTCCTACTTGGCAGTAC
ATCTACGTATTAGTCATCGCTATTACCATGAATTGAGGGCGTCACCGCTAAGGCTCCGCCCCAGCCTGGG
CTCCACAACCAATGAAGGGTAATCTCGACAAAGAGCAAGGGGTGGGGCGCGGGCGCGCAGGTGCAGCAGC
ACACAGGCTGGTCGGGAGGGCGGGGCGCGACGTCTGCCGTGCGGGGTCCCGGCATCGGTTGCGCGCGCGC
TCCCTCCTCTCGGAGAGAGGGCTGTGGTAAAACCCGTCCGGAAACCACTTAAGCTAGAGCTAGCGAATTC
GAATTCGCTAGCTTAGCTTAAGTGGTTTCCGGAAACCACTTAAGCTAGAGCTAGCGAATTCGAATTTAAA
TCGGATCTGGCTAGCACCATGGGAATCTGGTGGACAGTAACAAACTTTGGTGAAATTTCAGGAACCATAG
CCATTGAAATGGATGAGGGAACCTATATACATGCACTCAACAATGGTCTTTTTACCCTGGGAGCTCCACA
CAAAGAAGGTTTGTGTCTGGAAGGGAAGATAGCTGCGTCCTGGTGGCGCAGGGCTGCCACAAGTGTAGAT
TTTAGGACATTCATTCACTTAGGCCAAACTCTAACTAGTCTCAAACATTTTCCAAAGGAATGGAACCGTT
GCATTTGACTCTTCCAATTTTTTTTAATTCCTTAATATTTACCAGCCATTGGCAAGTCCCTCTTTCTAAT
ATAAGCATTTGAAAACATTCCGTGTAGTTCCAGAAGAGTATCTTTGGAAATCAAAACAATATGAATAATT
AAAATAGTAAGTGGAAGGAAAAAAGAAAACCTATTTGAGTCAAACATGTTTGAATTACTTTTTTATTCAG
ACCTATTACCAAAACTAACCTGGGTGCATTTAACAATTTGAAGTTTCCTCATTTTCTTTAGCCCTTTAGA
GGAAGCACTAGTGAGATACGAAGTAATTAGAAGATAAAAAGCAGTATCATTTGGTCAGCAAGGCCATCCA
TTGAATAAATGAAAGCATTTAGCTTTTTTAAATAAGTGCTTATTTATGACTGTATTTTAAAACATAAAGA
GAAGCTATCTCGAAAGTTATTAAATAAACATTATATCACCCTGTCTTACTCAGTGTATAAAATTAGCACT
GTAGTTAAAAGAAGGTAAAATAGATCTTGATTCCAAAGATACAGTATTACAGTGACATCAGTATATCTGA
ATATTCTTACATTTAATTGCAGAAGAAAATAGCCACATTTTTAAAGCAAAATAATGTCTTTATGTTTATA
GCAAATGTCAAATTTATTTTCAAATGTTTTTTCTCCAATAGTTGATGAGGGCCCTAGTCCTCCAGAGCAG
TTTACGGCTGTCAAATTATCTGATTCCAGGGCGCGCCCAGGGCAAAACGTTCGGGTTCGGGTGCGCCAGT
AAAGCAGACATTAAACTTTGATTTGCTGAAACTTGCAGGTGATGTAGAGTCAAATCCAGGTCCAATGGTG
AGCAAGGGCGAGGAGCTGTTCACCGGGGTGGTGCCCATCCTGGTCGAGCTGGACGGCGACGTAAACGGCC
ACAAGTTCAGCGTGTCCGGCGAGGGCGAGGGCGATGCCACCTACGGCAAGCTGACCCTGAAGTTCATCTG
CACCACCGGCAAGCTGCCCGTGCCCTGGCCCACCCTCGTGACCACCCTGACCTACGGCGTGCAGTGCTTC
AGCCGCTACCCCGACCACATGAAGCAGCACGACTTCTTCAAGTCCGCCATGCCCGAAGGCTACGTCCAGG
AGCGCACCATCTTCTTCAAGGACGACGGCAACTACAAGACCCGCGCCGAGGTGAAGTTCGAGGGCGACAC
CCTGGTGAACCGCATCGAGCTGAAGGGCATCGACTTCAAGGAGGACGGCAACATCCTGGGGCACAAGCTG
GAGTACAACTACAACAGCCACAACGTCTATATCATGGCCGACAAGCAGAAGAACGGCATCAAGGTGAACT
TCAAGATCCGCCACAACATCGAGGACGGCAGCGTGCAGCTCGCCGACCACTACCAGCAGAACACCCCCAT
CGGCGACGGCCCCGTGCTGCTGCCCGACAACCACTACCTGAGCACCCAGTCCGCCCTGAGCAAAGACCCC
AACGAGAAGCGCGATCACATGGTCCTGCTGGAGTTCGTGACCGCCGCCGGGATCACTCTCGGCATGGACG
AGCTGTACAAGTAAATCGATACCGAGCGCTGCTCGAGGCTAGCAACTTGTTTATTGCAGCTTATAATGGT
TACAAATAAAGCAATAGCATCACAAATTTCACAAATAAAGCATTTTTTTCACTGCATTCTAGTTGTGGTT
TGTCCAAACTCATCAATGTATCTTATCATGTCTGCGGACCGAGCGGCCGCAGGAACCCCTAGTGATGGAG
TTGGCCACTCCCTCTCTGCGCGCTCGCTCGCTCACTGAGGCCGGGCGACCAAAGGTCGCCCGACGCCCGG
GCTTTGCCCGGGCGGCCTCAGTGAGCGAGCGAGCGCGCAGCTGCCTGCAGGGGCGCCTGATGCGGTATTT
TCTCCTTACGCATCTGTGCGGTATTTCACACCGCATA
[95 nt withheld, positions 6128-6222]
T
[46 nt withheld, positions 6224-6269]
C
[141 nt withheld, positions 6271-6411]
CCTTTGACGTTGGAGTCCACGTTCTTT
[37 nt withheld, positions 6439-6475]
ACTCTATCTCGGGCTATTCTTTTGATTTATAAGGGATTTTGCCGATTTCGGTCTATTGGTTAAAAAATGA
GCTGATTTAACAAAAATTTAACGCGAATTTTAACAAAATATTAACGTTTACAATTTTATGGTGCACTCTC
AGTACAATCTGCTCTGATGCCGCATAGTTAAGCCAGCCCCGACACCCGCCAACACCCGCTGACGCGCCCT
GACGGGCTTGTCTGCTCCCGGCATCCGCTTACAGACAAGCTGTGACCGTCTCCGGGAGCTGCATGTGTCA
GAGGTTTTCACCGTCATCACCGAAACGCGCGAGACGAAAGGGCCTCGTGATACGCCTATTTTTATAGGTT
AATGTCATGATAATAATG
Features (pLannotate 1.2.2; 19 found; start..end, strand, type, name):
     40..144     +  promoter       AmpR promoter: bla
    145..1005    +  CDS            AmpR: β-lactamase; bla; confers resistance to ampicillin, carbenicillin, and related antibiotics
   1176..1764    +  rep_origin     ori: high-copy-number ColE1/pMB1/pBR322/pUC origin of replication
   1837..1864    +  repeat_region  AAV2 ITR (fragment): inverted terminal repeat of adeno-associated virus serotype 2 inverted
   1893..1920    +  repeat_region  AAV2 ITR (fragment): inverted terminal repeat of adeno-associated virus serotype 2 inverted
   1970..1988    +  promoter       T7 promoter: promoter for bacteriophage T7 RNA polymerase
   2298..3005    -  CDS            mTagBFP2: mTagBFP2 is a basic (constitutively fluorescent) blue fluorescent protein published in 2011, derived from Entacmaea quadricolor. It is reported to be a very rapidly-maturing monomer with very low acid sensitivity.
   3041..3252    -  promoter       EF-1α core promoter: core promoter for human elongation factor EF-1α
   3297..3600    +  enhancer       CMV enhancer: human cytomegalovirus immediate early enhancer
   3601..3776    +  promoter       Mecp2 promoter (fragment): promoter for selective expression in neurons (Adachi et al., 2005; Gray et al., 2011)
   3942..4067    +  CDS            FRG1 (fragment): FRG1_HUMAN - Experimental evidence at protein level: Swiss-Prot protein existence level 1. Binds to mRNA in a sequence-independent manner. May play a role in regulation of pre-mRNA splicing or in the assembly of rRNA into ribosomal subunits. May be involved in mRNA transport. May be involved in epigenetic regulation of muscle differentiation through regulation of activity of the histone-lysine N-methyltransferase KMT5B. From Homo sapiens (Human).
   4871..4930    +  CDS            FRG1 (fragment): FRG1_HUMAN - Experimental evidence at protein level: Swiss-Prot protein existence level 1. Binds to mRNA in a sequence-independent manner. May play a role in regulation of pre-mRNA splicing or in the assembly of rRNA into ribosomal subunits. May be involved in mRNA transport. May be involved in epigenetic regulation of muscle differentiation through regulation of activity of the histone-lysine N-methyltransferase KMT5B. From Homo sapiens (Human).
   5035..5754    +  CDS            EGFP: the original enhanced GFP (Yang et al., 1996) mammalian codon-optimized
   5784..5905    +  polyA_signal   SV40 poly(A) signal: SV40 polyadenylation signal
   5931..6071    +  repeat_region  AAV2 ITR: inverted terminal repeat of adeno-associated virus serotype 2 inverted
   6076..6127    -  misc_feature   bom (fragment): basis of mobility region from pBR322
   6146..6601    +  rep_origin     f1 ori (sequence partly withheld): f1 bacteriophage origin of replication; arrow indicates direction of (+) strand synthesis
   6602..6651    -  misc_feature   bom (fragment): basis of mobility region from pBR322
   6753..6788    -  CDS            rop (fragment): Rop protein, which maintains plasmids at low copy number; rop
