[The description below was written by a language model from this plasmid's Addgene catalogue record and pLannotate feature annotations shown in this document.]
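Description:
BFP-GFP-bidirectional MS2 splicing reporter FRG1-intron is a 6.8 kb mammalian expression plasmid built on the pMF4-AAV backbone. It is propagated in bacteria through a high-copy ColE1/pUC-type origin with ampicillin resistance (bla), and it also carries an f1 phage origin. The expression cassette is flanked by AAV2 inverted terminal repeats, which in principle allow packaging into recombinant AAV. However, only the ITR downstream of the cassette is annotated as complete; the upstream one is detected as two short fragments. This may reflect the difficulty of sequencing and annotating ITRs, or a partial deletion.

The payload is a divergent two-colour reporter driven by what the record calls a custom bidirectional promoter. In one direction, an EF-1α core promoter drives mTagBFP2. In the other, a CMV enhancer followed by an element annotated as a Mecp2 promoter fragment drives the splicing reporter. That arm contains two short human FRG1 coding fragments separated by roughly 800 nt of unannotated sequence, consistent with two FRG1 exons flanking the FRG1 intron named in the title. These are followed by EGFP and an SV40 polyadenylation signal. No polyadenylation signal is annotated for the BFP arm.

GFP output is evidently meant to report removal of the intron, with BFP available as an internal reference for delivery and expression, though the record does not spell out this logic. The name indicates MS2 hairpins, normally used to tether MS2 coat protein fusions to an RNA, but the feature table does not annotate them, so their position is unknown. The plasmid was deposited with a study of how genome organization around nuclear speckles affects mRNA splicing efficiency.
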