Addgene plasmid #235087: BFP-GFP-bidirectional MS2 splicing reporter FRG1-intron
Purpose: GFP splicing reporter with FRG1 intron
Depositing lab: Mitchell Guttman. Depositing organization: California Institute of Technology. Publication: Genome organization around nuclear speckles drives mRNA splicing efficiency. Bhat P, Chow A, Emert B, Ettlin O, Quinodoz SA, Strehle M, Takei Y, Burr A, Goronzy IN, Chen AW, Huang W, Ferrer JLM, Soehalim E, Goh ST, Chari T, Sullivan DK, Blanco MR, Guttman M. Nature. 2024 May;629(8014):1165-1173. doi: 10.1038/s41586-024-07429-6. Epub 2024 May 8. PubMed 38720076.
Backbone
  Vector backbone: pMF4-AAV
  Vector type: Mammalian Expression, AAV
Growth in bacteria
  Bacterial resistance: Ampicillin, 100 μg/mL
  Growth temperature: 37°C
  Growth strain: NEB Stable
  Copy number: High Copy
Gene/Insert
  Gene/Insert name: BFP-GFP-bidirectional MS2 splicing reporter FRG1-intron
  Species: H. sapiens (human)
  Entrez Gene: FRG1 (a.k.a. FRG1A, FSG1)
  Promoter: custom bidirectional
  Cloning method: Restriction Enzyme; 5′ cloning site Unknown (unknown if destroyed); 3′ cloning site Unknown (unknown if destroyed)
Terms and licenses: Academic/Nonprofit Terms; Industry Terms: Not Available to Industry
How to cite: BFP-GFP-bidirectional MS2 splicing reporter FRG1-intron was a gift from Mitchell Guttman (Addgene plasmid # 235087 ; http://n2t.net/addgene:235087 ; RRID:Addgene_235087)
